>Addgene plasmid #160565 | pVD1 tRNA-gRNA E4-En-1 (GB2243) | addgene full sequence | sequence record 319679 | Addgene NGS Result
CGTTCTTCGGGGCGAAAACTCTCAAGGATCTTACCGCTGTTGAGATCCAGTTCGATGTAACCCACTCGTG
CACCCAACTGATCTTCAGCATCTTTTACTTTCACCAGCGTTTCTGGGTGAGCAAAAACAGGAAGGCAAAA
TGCCGCAAAAAAGGGAATAAGGGCGACACGGAAATGTTGAATACTCATACTCTTCCTTTTTCAATATTAT
TGAAGCATTTATCAGGGTTATTGTCTCATGAGCGGATACATATTTGAATGTATTTAGAAAAATAAACAAA
TAGGGGTTCCGCGCACATTTCCCCGAAAAGTGCCACCTGATGCGGTGTGAAATACCGCACAGATGCGTAA
GGAGAAAATACCGCATCAGGAAATTGTAAGCGTTAATATTTTGTTAAAATTCGCGTTAAATTTTTGTTAA
ATCAGCTCATTTTTTAACCAATAGGCCGAAATCGGCAAAATCCCTTATAAATCAAAAGAATAGACCGAGA
TAGGGT
[37 nt withheld, positions 497-533]
AAAGAACGTGGACTCCAACGTCAAAGG
[49 nt withheld, positions 561-609]
T
[91 nt withheld, positions 611-701]
G
[124 nt withheld, positions 703-826]
CCATTCGCCATTCAGGCTGCGCAACTGTTGGGAAGGGCGATCGGTGCGGGCCTCTTCGCTATTACGCCAG
CTGGCGAAAGGGGGATGTGCTGCAAGGCGATTAAGTTGGGTAACGCCAGGGTTTTCCCAGTCACGACGTT
GTAAAACGACGGCCAGTGAATTGTAATACGACTCACTATAGGGCGAATTGGGCCCGACGTCGCATGCTCC
CGGCCGCCATGGCGGCCGCGGGAATTCGATTCCCGTCTCGCTCGAGTCGGTGCAACAAAGCACCAGTGGT
CTAGTGGTAGAATAGTACCCTGCCACGGTACAGACCCGGGTTCGATTCCCGGCTGGTGCAGAGACGGCGC
GCGCCGTCTCAGTTTTAGAGCTAGAAATAGCAAGTTAAAATAAGGCTAGTCCGTTATCAACTTGAAAAAG
TGGCACCGAGTCGGTGCAATGAGCGAGACGGGATCACTAGTGAATTCGCGGCCGCCTGCAGGTCGACCAT
ATGGGAGAGCTCCCAACGCGTTGGATGCATAGCTTGAGTATTCTATAGTGTCACCTAAATAGCTTGGCGT
AATCATGGTCATAGCTGTTTCCTGTGTGAAATTGTTATCCGCTCACAATTCCACACAACATACGAGCCGG
AAGCATAAAGTGTAAAGCCTGGGGTGCCTAATGAGTGAGCTAACTCACATTAATTGCGTTGCGCTCACTG
CCCGCTTTCCAGTCGGGAAACCTGTCGTGCCAGCTGCATTAATGAATCGGCCAACGCGCGGGGAGAGGCG
GTTTGCGTATTGGGCGCTCTTCCGCTTCCTCGCTCACTGACTCGCTGCGCTCGGTCGTTCGGCTGCGGCG
AGCGGTATCAGCTCACTCAAAGGCGGTAATACGGTTATCCACAGAATCAGGGGATAACGCAGGAAAGAAC
ATGTGAGCAAAAGGCCAGCAAAAGGCCAGGAACCGTAAAAAGGCCGCGTTGCTGGCGTTTTTCCATAGGC
TCCGCCCCCCTGACGAGCATCACAAAAATCGACGCTCAAGTCAGAGGTGGCGAAACCCGACAGGACTATA
AAGATACCAGGCGTTTCCCCCTGGAAGCTCCCTCGTGCGCTCTCCTGTTCCGACCCTGCCGCTTACCGGA
TACCTGTCCGCCTTTCTCCCTTCGGGAAGCGTGGCGCTTTCTCATAGCTCACGCTGTAGGTATCTCAGTT
CGGTGTAGGTCGTTCGCTCCAAGCTGGGCTGTGTGCACGAACCCCCCGTTCAGCCCGACCGCTGCGCCTT
ATCCGGTAACTATCGTCTTGAGTCCAACCCGGTAAGACACGACTTATCGCCACTGGCAGCAGCCACTGGT
AACAGGATTAGCAGAGCGAGGTATGTAGGCGGTGCTACAGAGTTCTTGAAGTGGTGGCCTAACTACGGCT
ACACTAGAAGAACAGTATTTGGTATCTGCGCTCTGCTGAAGCCAGTTACCTTCGGAAAAAGAGTTGGTAG
CTCTTGATCCGGCAAACAAACCACCGCTGGTAGCGGTGGTTTTTTTGTTTGCAAGCAGCAGATTACGCGC
AGAAAAAAAGGATCTCAAGAAGATCCTTTGATCTTTTCTACGGGGTCTGACGCTCAGTGGAACGAAAACT
CACGTTAAGGGATTTTGGTCATGAGATTATCAAAAAGGATCTTCACCTAGATCCTTTTAAATTAAAAATG
AAGTTTTAAATCAATCTAAAGTATATATGAGTAAACTTGGTCTGACAGTTACCAATGCTTAATCAGTGAG
GCACCTATCTCAGCGATCTGTCTATTTCGTTCATCCATAGTTGCCTGACTCCCCGTCGTGTAGATAACTA
CGATACGGGAGGGCTTACCATCTGGCCCCAGTGCTGCAATGATACCGCGAGACCCACGCTCACCGGCTCC
AGATTTATCAGCAATAAACCAGCCAGCCGGAAGGGCCGAGCGCAGAAGTGGTCCTGCAACTTTATCCGCC
TCCATCCAGTCTATTAATTGTTGCCGGGAAGCTAGAGTAAGTAGTTCGCCAGTTAATAGTTTGCGCAACG
TTGTTGCCATTGCTACAGGCATCGTGGTGTCACGCTCGTCGTTTGGTATGGCTTCATTCAGCTCCGGTTC
CCAACGATCAAGGCGAGTTACATGATCCCCCATGTTGTGCAAAAAAGCGGTTAGCTCCTTCGGTCCTCCG
ATCGTTGTCAGAAGTAAGTTGGCCGCAGTGTTATCACTCATGGTTATGGCAGCACTGCATAATTCTCTTA
CTGTCATGCCATCCGTAAGATGCTTTTCTGTGACTGGTGAGTACTCAACCAAGTCATTCTGAGAATAGTG
TATGCGGCGACCGAGTTGCTCTTGCCCGGCGTCAATACGGGATAATACCGCGCCACATAGCAGAACTTTA
AAAGTGCTCATCATTGGAAAA
Features (pLannotate 1.2.2; 15 found; start..end, strand, type, name):
    189..293     -  promoter       AmpR promoter: bla
    320..370     +  misc_feature   bom (fragment): basis of mobility region from pBR322
    398..826     -  rep_origin     f1 ori (sequence partly withheld): f1 bacteriophage origin of replication; arrow indicates direction of (+) strand synthesis
    830..987     -  CDS            lacZα (fragment): LacZα fragment of β-galactosidase; lacZ fragment
    990..1008    +  promoter       T7 promoter: promoter for bacteriophage T7 RNA polymerase
   1095..1165    +  ncRNA          tRNA: Accession: RF00005 - tRNA
   1188..1263    +  misc_RNA       gRNA scaffold: guide RNA scaffold for the Streptococcus pyogenes CRISPR/Cas9 system
   1284..1346    -  CDS            VESPI_VESMG (fragment): Experimental evidence at protein level: Swiss-Prot protein existence level 1. Shows contractile activity on isolated ileum smooth muscle. From Vespa magnifica (Hornet).
   1358..1376    -  promoter       SP6 promoter: promoter for bacteriophage SP6 RNA polymerase
   1418..1434    -  protein_bind   lac operator: The lac repressor binds to the lac operator to inhibit transcription in E. coli. This inhibition can be relieved by adding lactose or isopropyl-β-D-thiogalactopyranoside (IPTG). lac repressor encoded by lacI
   1442..1472    -  promoter       lac promoter: promoter for the E. coli lac operon
   1487..1508    -  protein_bind   CAP binding site: CAP binding activates transcription in the presence of cAMP. E. coli catabolite activator protein
   1521..1613    -  CDS            lacI (fragment): lac repressor; lacI; The lac repressor binds to the lac operator to inhibit transcription in E. coli. This inhibition can be relieved by adding lactose or isopropyl-β-D-thiogalactopyranoside (IPTG).
   1796..2384    -  rep_origin     ori: high-copy-number ColE1/pMB1/pBR322/pUC origin of replication
   2555..188     -  CDS            AmpR (across the origin): β-lactamase; bla; confers resistance to ampicillin, carbenicillin, and related antibiotics
