[The description below was written by a language model from this plasmid's Addgene catalogue record and pLannotate feature annotations shown in this document.]
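Description:
pVD1 tRNA-gRNA E4-En-1 (GB2243) is a small (about 3.2 kb) bacterial parts plasmid from the GoldenBraid 4.0 plant genome-engineering toolkit. Its pVD1 backbone is a self-made derivative of pGEM-T Easy. It replicates at high copy in E. coli from a ColE1/pUC-type origin and is selected with ampicillin through the bla gene and its own promoter. The backbone also retains an f1 phage origin, lacZα and lac promoter/operator remnants, and T7 and SP6 promoters that flank the cloning region and serve as sequencing primer sites. A short annotated hit to a hornet peptide next to the insert is most likely a spurious similarity match rather than a functional element.

The payload is a 189 bp synthetic module consisting of a tRNA followed by the Streptococcus pyogenes Cas9 guide RNA scaffold, with internal BsaI and BsmBI sites removed to keep it compatible with Type IIS assembly. It was inserted via BsaI sites that were destroyed during cloning, and it can be released with BsmBI. The plasmid carries no spacer and no plant promoter of its own. Instead, it supplies the tRNA and scaffold for combining with user-designed protospacer oligonucleotides ("GBoligomers") to build one unit of a polycistronic tRNA-gRNA array. This part is defined for the position designated [4_(n-1)] in a multiplex editing array.

In the final construct the array is transcribed from a U6-26 or U6-1 promoter. The tRNA sequences then act as processing signals, so that endogenous tRNA-processing enzymes cleave the transcript into individual guide RNAs. This allows several loci to be targeted by Cas9 at once in plants.
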