Addgene plasmid #160565: pVD1 tRNA-gRNA E4-En-1 (GB2243)
Purpose: tRNA and scaffold for the assembly of GBoligomers for the position [4_(n-1)] of a polycistronic tRNA-gRNA regulated by the U6-26 or U6-1 promoter.
Depositing lab: Diego Orzaez. Depositing organization: Agencia Estatal Consejo Superior de Investigaciones Científicas, M.P. Publication: The GB4.0 Platform, an All-In-One Tool for CRISPR/Cas-Based Multiplex Genome Engineering in Plants. Vazquez-Vilar M, Garcia-Carpintero V, Selma S, Bernabe-Orts JM, Sanchez-Vicente J, Salazar-Sarasua B, Ressa A, de Paola C, Ajenjo M, Quintela JC, Fernandez-Del-Carmen A, Granell A, Orzaez D. Front Plant Sci. 2021 Jul 1;12:689937. doi: 10.3389/fpls.2021.689937. eCollection 2021. PubMed 34276739.
Backbone
  Vector backbone: pVD1
  Backbone manufacturer: self-made; derived from pGEMT-Easy manufactured by Promega
  Vector type: CRISPR, Synthetic Biology
Growth in bacteria
  Bacterial resistance: Ampicillin, 100 μg/mL
  Growth temperature: 37°C
  Growth strain: DH5alpha
  Copy number: High Copy
Gene/Insert
  Gene/Insert name: tRNA-gRNA position E4-En-1 (Multiplexing Edit)
  Species: Synthetic
  Insert size (bp): 189
  Mutation: BsaI and BsmBI sites removed
  Cloning method: Restriction Enzyme; 5′ cloning site BsaI (destroyed during cloning); 3′ cloning site BsaI (destroyed during cloning)
  Sequencing primers: 5′ T7; 3′ SP6
Terms and licenses: Academic/Nonprofit Terms; Industry Terms: Not Available to Industry
Depositor comments: Compatible with GoldenBraid; insert can be released with BsmBI
How to cite: pVD1 tRNA-gRNA E4-En-1 (GB2243) was a gift from Diego Orzaez (Addgene plasmid # 160565 ; http://n2t.net/addgene:160565 ; RRID:Addgene_160565)
